Addgene plasmid #180404: W118-1_Flag-hSRPK3
Purpose: lentiviral transduction of human SRPK3 (with an N-terminal Flag tag) gene
Depositing lab: Huda Zoghbi. Depositing organization: Baylor College of Medicine. Publication: Cross-species genetic screens identify transglutaminase 5 as a regulator of polyglutamine-expanded ataxin-1. Lee WS, Al-Ramahi I, Jeong HH, Jang Y, Lin T, Adamski CJ, Lavery LA, Rath S, Richman R, Bondar VV, Alcala E, Revelli JP, Orr HT, Liu Z, Botas J, Zoghbi HY. J Clin Invest. 2022 May 2;132(9). pii: 156616. doi: 10.1172/JCI156616. PubMed 35499073.
Backbone
  Vector backbone: W118-1
  Backbone size w/o insert (bp): 8015
  Vector type: Mammalian Expression, Lentiviral
  Selectable markers: Puromycin
Growth in bacteria
  Bacterial resistance: Ampicillin, 100 μg/mL
  Growth temperature: 37°C
  Growth strain: NEB Stable
  Copy number: Low Copy
Gene/Insert
  Gene/Insert name: SRPK3
  Species: H. sapiens (human)
  Insert size (bp): 1788
  Entrez Gene: SRPK3 (a.k.a. MSSK1, STK23, MSSK-1, MGC102944)
  Promoter: CMV
  Tag / fusion protein: Flag (N terminal on insert)
  Cloning method: Gateway Cloning
  Sequencing primers: 5′ CMV forward; 3′ CATAGCGTAAAAGGAGCAACA
Terms and licenses: Academic/Nonprofit Terms; Industry Terms: Not Available to Industry
How to cite: W118-1_Flag-hSRPK3 was a gift from Huda Zoghbi (Addgene plasmid # 180404 ; http://n2t.net/addgene:180404 ; RRID:Addgene_180404)
