[The description below was written by a language model from this plasmid's Addgene catalogue record and pLannotate feature annotations shown in this document.]
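Description:
W118-1_Flag-hSRPK3 is a lentiviral mammalian expression plasmid built on the W118-1 backbone for transducing cells with human SRPK3, a serine/arginine-rich protein-specific kinase (also known as MSSK1 or STK23) that phosphorylates RS-domain substrates. It is propagated in E. coli through a ColE1/pUC-type origin with ampicillin resistance (AmpR). The catalogue lists it as low copy even though the origin is annotated as a high-copy type. An f1 origin, lac regulatory remnants and T3/T7 promoters are carried over from the cloning backbone.

The transfer cassette has a third-generation layout. An RSV promoter drives a truncated HIV-1 5' LTR, so genomic RNA can be produced without Tat. This is followed by the Ψ packaging signal with a partial gag sequence, the RRE for Rev-dependent nuclear export, and the cPPT/CTS, which aids nuclear import of the viral DNA. Downstream, the CMV enhancer/promoter drives the SRPK3 open reading frame. The insert was introduced by Gateway recombination and is flanked by attB1 and attB2 remnants, with a Flag epitope fused at the N terminus; the annotation detects this only as a short fragment matching part of 3xFLAG, consistent with a single tag. A WPRE follows the insert to enhance transcript stability and expression. A separate mouse PGK promoter drives puromycin N-acetyltransferase so that transduced cells can be selected. The cassette ends in a truncated 3' LTR (labelled as a 5' LTR by the annotation software), followed by an SV40 poly(A) signal and SV40 origin.

The construct is intended for producing lentivirus for stable, puromycin-selectable expression of Flag-tagged SRPK3. It was deposited in connection with genetic screens for regulators of polyglutamine-expanded ataxin-1.
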