Features (pLannotate 1.2.2; 31 found; start..end, strand, type, name):
    305..397     +  CDS            lacI (fragment): lac repressor; lacI; The lac repressor binds to the lac operator to inhibit transcription in E. coli. This inhibition can be relieved by adding lactose or isopropyl-β-D-thiogalactopyranoside (IPTG).
    410..431     +  protein_bind   CAP binding site: CAP binding activates transcription in the presence of cAMP. E. coli catabolite activator protein
    446..476     +  promoter       lac promoter: promoter for the E. coli lac operon
    484..500     +  protein_bind   lac operator: The lac repressor binds to the lac operator to inhibit transcription in E. coli. This inhibition can be relieved by adding lactose or isopropyl-β-D-thiogalactopyranoside (IPTG). lac repressor encoded by lacI
    545..563     +  promoter       T3 promoter: promoter for bacteriophage T3 RNA polymerase
    591..817     +  promoter       RSV promoter: Rous sarcoma virus enhancer/promoter
    818..998     +  LTR            5' LTR (truncated): truncated 5' long terminal repeat (LTR) from HIV-1
   1045..1170    +  misc_feature   HIV-1 Ψ: packaging signal of human immunodeficiency virus type 1
   1154..1517    +  CDS            HIV-1 gag (fragment): gag protein from human immunodeficiency virus 1; gag
   1663..1896    +  misc_feature   RRE: The Rev response element (RRE) of HIV-1 allows for Rev-dependent mRNA export from the nucleus to the cytoplasm.
   2273..2373    +  CDS            Rev (fragment): human immunodeficiency virus 1 (HIV-1) Rev protein; rev; enhances nuclear export of unspliced and incompletely spliced viral mRNAs
   2392..2508    +  misc_feature   cPPT/CTS: central polypurine tract and central termination sequence of HIV-1
   2531..2834    +  enhancer       CMV enhancer: human cytomegalovirus immediate early enhancer
   2835..3038    +  promoter       CMV promoter: human cytomegalovirus (CMV) immediate early promoter
   3116..3136    +  CDS            3xFLAG (fragment): three tandem FLAG® epitope tags
   3172..3189    +  protein_bind   attB1 (fragment): mutant version of attB; core recombination site for the Gateway® BP reaction BP Clonase™
   3198..4898    +  CDS            SRPK3: SRPK3_HUMAN - Also known as MSSK1, STK23. Experimental evidence at protein level: Swiss-Prot protein existence level 1. Serine/arginine-rich protein-specific kinase which specifically phosphorylates its substrates at serine residues located in regions rich in arginine/serine dipeptides, known as RS domains. Phosphorylates the SR splicing factor SRSF1 and the lamin-B receptor (LBR) in vitro. Required for normal muscle development (By similarity). From Homo sapiens (Human).
   4909..4926    -  protein_bind   attB2 (fragment): mutant version of attB; core recombination site for the Gateway® BP reaction BP Clonase™
   4958..5546    +  misc_feature   WPRE: woodchuck hepatitis virus posttranscriptional regulatory element
   5560..6059    +  promoter       PGK promoter: mouse phosphoglycerate kinase 1 promoter
   6080..6679    +  CDS            PuroR: puromycin N-acetyltransferase; pac from Streptomyces alboniger; confers resistance to puromycin
   6747..6884    +  CDS            nef (fragment): NEF_HV1LA - Experimental evidence at protein level: Swiss-Prot protein existence level 1. Extracellular Nef protein targets CD4(+) T-lymphocytes for apoptosis by interacting with CXCR4 surface receptors. From Human immunodeficiency virus type 1 group M subtype B (isolate Lai) (HIV-1).
   6870..7050    +  LTR            5' LTR (truncated): truncated 5' long terminal repeat (LTR) from HIV-1
   7122..7243    +  polyA_signal   SV40 poly(A) signal: SV40 polyadenylation signal
   7283..7418    +  rep_origin     SV40 ori: SV40 origin of replication
   7439..7457    -  promoter       T7 promoter: promoter for bacteriophage T7 RNA polymerase
   7465..7620    +  CDS            lacZα (fragment): LacZα fragment of β-galactosidase; lacZ fragment
   7625..8053    +  rep_origin     f1 ori (sequence partly withheld): f1 bacteriophage origin of replication; arrow indicates direction of (+) strand synthesis
   8106..8210    +  promoter       AmpR promoter: bla
   8211..9071    +  CDS            AmpR: β-lactamase; bla; confers resistance to ampicillin, carbenicillin, and related antibiotics
   9242..122     +  rep_origin     ori (across the origin): high-copy-number ColE1/pMB1/pBR322/pUC origin of replication
>Addgene plasmid #180404 | W118-1_Flag-hSRPK3 | addgene full sequence | sequence record 353915 | Addgene NGS Result
AGCGCACGAGGGAGCTTCCAGGGGGAAACGCCTGGTATCTTTATAGTCCTGTCGGGTTTCGCCACCTCTG
ACTTGAGCGTCGATTTTTGTGATGCTCGTCAGGGGGGCGGAGCCTATGGAAAAACGCCAGCAACGCGGCC
TTTTTACGGTTCCTGGCCTTTTGCTGGCCTTTTGCTCACATGTTCTTTCCTGCGTTATCCCCTGATTCTG
TGGATAACCGTATTACCGCCTTTGAGTGAGCTGATACCGCTCGCCGCAGCCGAACGACCGAGCGCAGCGA
GTCAGTGAGCGAGGAAGCGGAAGAGCGCCCAATACGCAAACCGCCTCTCCCCGCGCGTTGGCCGATTCAT
TAATGCAGCTGGCACGACAGGTTTCCCGACTGGAAAGCGGGCAGTGAGCGCAACGCAATTAATGTGAGTT
AGCTCACTCATTAGGCACCCCAGGCTTTACACTTTATGCTTCCGGCTCGTATGTTGTGTGGAATTGTGAG
CGGATAACAATTTCACACAGGAAACAGCTATGACCATGATTACGCCAAGCGCGCAATTAACCCTCACTAA
AGGGAACAAAAGCTGGAGCTGCAAGCTTAATGTAGTCTTATGCAATACTCTTGTAGTCTTGCAACATGGT
AACGATGAGTTAGCAACATGCCTTACAAGGAGAGAAAAAGCACCGTGCATGCCGATTGGTGGAAGTAAGG
TGGTACGATCGTGCCTTATTAGGAAGGCAACAGACGGGTCTGACATGGATTGGACGAACCACTGAATTGC
CGCATTGCAGAGATATTGTATTTAAGTGCCTAGCTCGATACATAAACGGGTCTCTCTGGTTAGACCAGAT
CTGAGCCTGGGAGCTCTCTGGCTAACTAGGGAACCCACTGCTTAAGCCTCAATAAAGCTTGCCTTGAGTG
CTTCAAGTAGTGTGTGCCCGTCTGTTGTGTGACTCTGGTAACTAGAGATCCCTCAGACCCTTTTAGTCAG
TGTGGAAAATCTCTAGCAGTGGCGCCCGAACAGGGACTTGAAAGCGAAAGGGAAACCAGAGGAGCTCTCT
CGACGCAGGACTCGGCTTGCTGAAGCGCGCACGGCAAGAGGCGAGGGGCGGCGACTGGTGAGTACGCCAA
AAATTTTGACTAGCGGAGGCTAGAAGGAGAGAGATGGGTGCGAGAGCGTCAGTATTAAGCGGGGGAGAAT
TAGATCGCGATGGGAAAAAATTCGGTTAAGGCCAGGGGGAAAGAAAAAATATAAATTAAAACATATAGTA
TGGGCAAGCAGGGAGCTAGAACGATTCGCAGTTAATCCTGGCCTGTTAGAAACATCAGAAGGCTGTAGAC
AAATACTGGGACAGCTACAACCATCCCTTCAGACAGGATCAGAAGAACTTAGATCATTATATAATACAGT
AGCAACCCTCTATTGTGTGCATCAAAGGATAGAGATAAAAGACACCAAGGAAGCTTTAGACAAGATAGAG
GAAGAGCAAAACAAAAGTAAGACCACCGCACAGCAAGCGGCCGCTGATCTTCAGACCTGGAGGAGGAGAT
ATGAGGGACAATTGGAGAAGTGAATTATATAAATATAAAGTAGTAAAAATTGAACCATTAGGAGTAGCAC
CCACCAAGGCAAAGAGAAGAGTGGTGCAGAGAGAAAAAAGAGCAGTGGGAATAGGAGCTTTGTTCCTTGG
GTTCTTGGGAGCAGCAGGAAGCACTATGGGCGCAGCGTCAATGACGCTGACGGTACAGGCCAGACAATTA
TTGTCTGGTATAGTGCAGCAGCAGAACAATTTGCTGAGGGCTATTGAGGCGCAACAGCATCTGTTGCAAC
TCACAGTCTGGGGCATCAAGCAGCTCCAGGCAAGAATCCTGGCTGTGGAAAGATACCTAAAGGATCAACA
GCTCCTGGGGATTTGGGGTTGCTCTGGAAAACTCATTTGCACCACTGCTGTGCCTTGGAATGCTAGTTGG
AGTAATAAATCTCTGGAACAGATTTGGAATCACACGACCTGGATGGAGTGGGACAGAGAAATTAACAATT
ACACAAGCTTAATACACTCCTTAATTGAAGAATCGCAAAACCAGCAAGAAAAGAATGAACAAGAATTATT
GGAATTAGATAAATGGGCAAGTTTGTGGAATTGGTTTAACATAACAAATTGGCTGTGGTATATAAAATTA
TTCATAATGATAGTAGGAGGCTTGGTAGGTTTAAGAATAGTTTTTGCTGTACTTTCTATAGTGAATAGAG
TTAGGCAGGGATATTCACCATTATCGTTTCAGACCCACCTCCCAACCCCGAGGGGACCCGACAGGCCCGA
AGGAATAGAAGAAGAAGGTGGAGAGAGAGACAGAGACAGATCCATTCGATTAGTGAACGGATCTCGACGG
TATCGGTTAACTTTTAAAAGAAAAGGGGGGATTGGGGGGTACAGTGCAGGGGAAAGAATAGTAGACATAA
TAGCAACAGACATACAAACTAAAGAATTACAAAAACAAATTACAAAATTCAAAATTTTATCGATAAGCTT
GGGAGTTCCGCGTTACATAACTTACGGTAAATGGCCCGCCTGGCTGACCGCCCAACGACCCCCGCCCATT
GACGTCAATAATGACGTATGTTCCCATAGTAACGCCAATAGGGACTTTCCATTGACGTCAATGGGTGGAG
TATTTACGGTAAACTGCCCACTTGGCAGTACATCAAGTGTATCATATGCCAAGTACGCCCCCTATTGACG
TCAATGACGGTAAATGGCCCGCCTGGCATTATGCCCAGTACATGACCTTATGGGACTTTCCTACTTGGCA
GTACATCTACGTATTAGTCATCGCTATTACCATGGTGATGCGGTTTTGGCAGTACATCAATGGGCGTGGA
TAGCGGTTTGACTCACGGGGATTTCCAAGTCTCCACCCCATTGACGTCAATGGGAGTTTGTTTTGGCACC
AAAATCAACGGGACTTTCCAAAATGTCGTAACAACTCCGCCCCATTGACGCAAATGGGCGGTAGGCGTGT
ACGGTGGGAGGTCTATATAAGCAGAGCTCGTTTAGTGAACCGTCAGATCGCCTGGAGACGCCATCCACGC
TGTTTTGACCTCCATAGAAGACACCGACTCACCATGGACTACAAAGACGATGACGACAAGGTCCAGTGTG
GTGGAATTCTGCAGATATCAACAAGTTTGTACAAAAAAGTTGGCACCATGAGCGCCAGCACGGGCGGTGG
TGGGGACAGCGGCGGCAGCGGCGGCAGTAGCAGCAGCTCACAGGCCTCCTGCGGGCCCGAGTCCTCGGGC
TCCGAACTAGCCCTGGCCACACCGGTGCCTCAGATGCTGCAGGGCCTTCTGGGCTCCGACGACGAGGAAC
AGGAAGACCCCAAAGACTACTGCAAGGGCGGCTACCACCCTGTGAAGATCGGCGACGTGTTCAATGGGCG
GTACCACGTGGTGCGCAAACTGGGCTGGGGCCACTTCTCCACCGTCTGGCTCTGCTGGGACATCCAGCGC
AAGCGCTTTGTGGCCCTCAAAGTGGTGAAGAGTGCGGGGCATTACACGGAGACAGCTGTGGATGAGATCA
AGCTCCTGAAATGTGTCCGGGACAGCGACCCCAGTGACCCCAAAAGAGAGACCATTGTCCAGCTCATTGA
TGACTTCAGGATCTCAGGAGTCAATGGAGTCCATGTGTGCATGGTGCTGGAGGTGCTGGGCCACCAGCTC
CTCAAATGGATCATCAAGTCCAACTACCAGGGCCTGCCCGTGCCCTGCGTGAAGAGCATCGTGAGGCAGG
TGCTGCACGGCCTGGACTACCTCCACACCAAGTGCAAGATCATCCACACGGACATCAAGCCCGAGAACAT
CTTGCTGTGTGTGGGGGACGCTTACATCAGGCGCCTGGCTGCCGAGGCCACGGAGTGGCAACAGGCAGGG
GCGCCGCCCCCCTCCCGCTCCATAGTCAGCACTGCCCCCCAGGAGGTCTTGCAGACCGGTAAGCTGTCCA
AAAACAAGAGGAAGAAGATGAGGCGCAAACGGAAACAGCAGAAGCGGCTGCTGGAGGAGCGGCTGCGGGA
CCTGCAGAGGCTGGAGGCCATGGAGGCTGCCACCCAGGCTGAGGACTCTGGCTTGAGACTAGACGGGGGC
AGCGGCTCCACATCCTCTTCAGGCTGTCACCCCGGGGGCGCCAGAGCAGGTCCCTCCCCAGCCTCTTCCT
CCCCCGCCCCAGGGGGCGGCCGTAGCCTCAGCGCGGGCTCACAGACCTCAGGCTTCTCCGGCTCCCTCTT
CTCTCCTGCCTCCTGCTCCATCCTCTCCGGCTCGTCCAATCAGCGAGAGACCGGGGGCCTCCTGTCGCCT
AGCACACCATTCGGTGCCTCGAACCTCCTGGTGAACCCCCTGGAGCCCCAAAATGCAGATAAGATCAAGA
TCAAGATCGCAGACCTGGGCAACGCCTGCTGGGTGCACAAGCACTTCACGGAAGACATCCAGACTCGGCA
GTACCGGGCCGTCGAGGTGCTGATCGGCGCCGAATACGGCCCCCCGGCAGACATCTGGAGCACAGCCTGC
ATGGCCTTCGAGCTGGCCACTGGTGACTACCTGTTCGAGCCGCATTCTGGAGAAGACTACAGTCGTGATG
AGGACCACATCGCTCACATAGTGGAGCTTCTGGGGGACATCCCCCCAGCCTTCGCCCTCTCAGGCCGCTA
TTCCCGGGAGTTCTTCAACCGGAGAGGAGAGCTGCGGCACATCCACAATCTCAAGCACTGGGGCCTGTAC
GAGGTACTCATGGAAAAGTACGAGTGGCCCCTAGAGCAGGCCACACAGTTCAGCGCCTTTCTGCTGCCCA
TGATGGAGTACATCCCCGAAAAGCGGGCCAGTGCCGCTGACTGCCTCCAGCACCCCTGGCTCAACCCCTA
GTTGCCAACTTTCTTGTACAAAGTGGTTGATATCCAGCACAGTGGCGGCCGCTCGACAATCAACCTCTGG
ATTACAAAATTTGTGAAAGATTGACTGGTATTCTTAACTATGTTGCTCCTTTTACGCTATGTGGATACGC
TGCTTTAATGCCTTTGTATCATGCTATTGCTTCCCGTATGGCTTTCATTTTCTCCTCCTTGTATAAATCC
TGGTTGCTGTCTCTTTATGAGGAGTTGTGGCCCGTTGTCAGGCAACGTGGCGTGGTGTGCACTGTGTTTG
CTGACGCAACCCCCACTGGTTGGGGCATTGCCACCACCTGTCAGCTCCTTTCCGGGACTTTCGCTTTCCC
CCTCCCTATTGCCACGGCGGAACTCATCGCCGCCTGCCTTGCCCGCTGCTGGACAGGGGCTCGGCTGTTG
GGCACTGACAATTCCGTGGTGTTGTCGGGGAAGCTGACGTCCTTTCCATGGCTGCTCGCCTGTGTTGCCA
CCTGGATTCTGCGCGGGACGTCCTTCTGCTACGTCCCTTCGGCCCTCAATCCAGCGGACCTTCCTTCCCG
CGGCCTGCTGCCGGCTCTGCGGCCTCTTCCGCGTCTTCGCCTTCGCCCTCAGACGAGTCGGATCTCCCTT
TGGGCCGCCTCCCCGCCTGGAATTCTACCGGGTAGGGGAGGCGCTTTTCCCAAGGCAGTCTGGAGCATGC
GCTTTAGCAGCCCCGCTGGGCACTTGGCGCTACACAAGTGGCCTCTGGCCTCGCACACATTCCACATCCA
CCGGTAGGCGCCAACCGGCTCCGTTCTTTGGTGGCCCCTTCGCGCCACCTTCTACTCCTCCCCTAGTCAG
GAAGTTCCCCCCCGCCCCGCAGCTCGCGTCGTGCAGGACGTGACAAATGGAAGTAGCACGTCTCACTAGT
CTCGTGCAGATGGACAGCACCGCTGAGCAATGGAAGCGGGTAGGCCTTTGGGGCAGCGGCCAATAGCAGC
TTTGCTCCTTCGCTTTCTGGGCTCAGAGGCTGGGAAGGGGTGGGTCCGGGGGCGGGCTCAGGGGCGGGCT
CAGGGGCGGGGCGGGCGCCCGAAGGTCCTCCGGAGGCCCGGCATTCTGCACGCTTCAAAAGCGCACGTCT
GCCGCGCTGTTCTCCTCTTCCTCATCTCCGGGCCTTTCGACCTGCAGCCCAAGCTTACCATGACCGAGTA
CAAGCCCACGGTGCGCCTCGCCACCCGCGACGACGTCCCCAGGGCCGTACGCACCCTCGCCGCCGCGTTC
GCCGACTACCCCGCCACGCGCCACACCGTCGATCCGGACCGCCACATCGAGCGGGTCACCGAGCTGCAAG
AACTCTTCCTCACGCGCGTCGGGCTCGACATCGGCAAGGTGTGGGTCGCGGACGACGGCGCCGCGGTGGC
GGTCTGGACCACGCCGGAGAGCGTCGAAGCGGGGGCGGTGTTCGCCGAGATCGGCCCGCGCATGGCCGAG
TTGAGCGGTTCCCGGCTGGCCGCGCAGCAACAGATGGAAGGCCTCCTGGCGCCGCACCGGCCCAAGGAGC
CCGCGTGGTTCCTGGCCACCGTCGGCGTCTCGCCCGACCACCAGGGCAAGGGTCTGGGCAGCGCCGTCGT
GCTCCCCGGAGTGGAGGCGGCCGAGCGCGCCGGGGTGCCCGCCTTCCTGGAGACCTCCGCGCCCCGCAAC
CTCCCCTTCTACGAGCGGCTCGGCTTCACCGTCACCGCCGACGTCGAGGTGCCCGAAGGACCGCGCACCT
GGTGCATGACCCGCAAGCCCGGTGCCTGACGCCCGCCCCACGACCCGCAGCGCCCGACCGAAAGGAGCGC
ACGACCCCATGCATCTCGAGGGCCCGGTACCTTTAAGACCAATGACTTACAAGGCAGCTGTAGATCTTAG
CCACTTTTTAAAAGAAAAGGGGGGACTGGAAGGGCTAGCTCACTCCCAACGAAGACAAGATCTGCTTTTT
GCTTGTACTGGGTCTCTCTGGTTAGACCAGATCTGAGCCTGGGAGCTCTCTGGCTAACTAGGGAACCCAC
TGCTTAAGCCTCAATAAAGCTTGCCTTGAGTGCTTCAAGTAGTGTGTGCCCGTCTGTTGTGTGACTCTGG
TAACTAGAGATCCCTCAGACCCTTTTAGTCAGTGTGGAAAATCTCTAGCAGTAGTAGTTCATGTCATCTT
ATTATTCAGTATTTATAACTTGCAAAGAAATGAATATCAGAGAGTGAGAGGAACTTGTTTATTGCAGCTT
ATAATGGTTACAAATAAAGCAATAGCATCACAAATTTCACAAATAAAGCATTTTTTTCACTGCATTCTAG
TTGTGGTTTGTCCAAACTCATCAATGTATCTTATCATGTCTGGCTCTAGCTATCCCGCCCCTAACTCCGC
CCATCCCGCCCCTAACTCCGCCCAGTTCCGCCCATTCTCCGCCCCATGGCTGACTAATTTTTTTTATTTA
TGCAGAGGCCGAGGCCGCCTCGGCCTCTGAGCTATTCCAGAAGTAGTGAGGAGGCTTTTTTGGAGGCCTA
GGGACGTACCCAATTCGCCCTATAGTGAGTCGTATTACGCGCGCTCACTGGCCGTCGTTTTACAACGTCG
TGACTGGGAAAACCCTGGCGTTACCCAACTTAATCGCCTTGCAGCACATCCCCCTTTCGCCAGCTGGCGT
AATAGCGAAGAGGCCCGCACCGATCGCCCTTCCCAACAGTTGCGCAGCCTGAATGGCGAATGGG
[124 nt withheld, positions 7625-7748]
C
[91 nt withheld, positions 7750-7840]
A
[49 nt withheld, positions 7842-7890]
CCTTTGACGTTGGAGTCCACGTTCTTT
[37 nt withheld, positions 7918-7954]
ACCCTATCTCGGTCTATTCTTTTGATTTATAAGGGATTTTGCCGATTTCGGCCTATTGGTTAAAAAATGA
GCTGATTTAACAAAAATTTAACGCGAATTTTAACAAAATATTAACGCTTACAATTTAGGTGGCACTTTTC
GGGGAAATGTGCGCGGAACCCCTATTTGTTTATTTTTCTAAATACATTCAAATATGTATCCGCTCATGAG
ACAATAACCCTGATAAATGCTTCAATAATATTGAAAAAGGAAGAGTATGAGTATTCAACATTTCCGTGTC
GCCCTTATTCCCTTTTTTGCGGCATTTTGCCTTCCTGTTTTTGCTCACCCAGAAACGCTGGTGAAAGTAA
AAGATGCTGAAGATCAGTTGGGTGCACGAGTGGGTTACATCGAACTGGATCTCAACAGCGGTAAGATCCT
TGAGAGTTTTCGCCCCGAAGAACGTTTTCCAATGATGAGCACTTTTAAAGTTCTGCTATGTGGCGCGGTA
TTATCCCGTATTGACGCCGGGCAAGAGCAACTCGGTCGCCGCATACACTATTCTCAGAATGACTTGGTTG
AGTACTCACCAGTCACAGAAAAGCATCTTACGGATGGCATGACAGTAAGAGAATTATGCAGTGCTGCCAT
AACCATGAGTGATAACACTGCGGCCAACTTACTTCTGACAACGATCGGAGGACCGAAGGAGCTAACCGCT
TTTTTGCACAACATGGGGGATCATGTAACTCGCCTTGATCGTTGGGAACCGGAGCTGAATGAAGCCATAC
CAAACGACGAGCGTGACACCACGATGCCTGTAGCAATGGCAACAACGTTGCGCAAACTATTAACTGGCGA
ACTACTTACTCTAGCTTCCCGGCAACAATTAATAGACTGGATGGAGGCGGATAAAGTTGCAGGACCACTT
CTGCGCTCGGCCCTTCCGGCTGGCTGGTTTATTGCTGATAAATCTGGAGCCGGTGAGCGTGGGTCTCGCG
GTATCATTGCAGCACTGGGGCCAGATGGTAAGCCCTCCCGTATCGTAGTTATCTACACGACGGGGAGTCA
GGCAACTATGGATGAACGAAATAGACAGATCGCTGAGATAGGTGCCTCACTGATTAAGCATTGGTAACTG
TCAGACCAAGTTTACTCATATATACTTTAGATTGATTTAAAACTTCATTTTTAATTTAAAAGGATCTAGG
TGAAGATCCTTTTTGATAATCTCATGACCAAAATCCCTTAACGTGAGTTTTCGTTCCACTGAGCGTCAGA
CCCCGTAGAAAAGATCAAAGGATCTTCTTGAGATCCTTTTTTTCTGCGCGTAATCTGCTGCTTGCAAACA
AAAAAACCACCGCTACCAGCGGTGGTTTGTTTGCCGGATCAAGAGCTACCAACTCTTTTTCCGAAGGTAA
CTGGCTTCAGCAGAGCGCAGATACCAAATACTGTTCTTCTAGTGTAGCCGTAGTTAGGCCACCACTTCAA
GAACTCTGTAGCACCGCCTACATACCTCGCTCTGCTAATCCTGTTACCAGTGGCTGCTGCCAGTGGCGAT
AAGTCGTGTCTTACCGGGTTGGACTCAAGACGATAGTTACCGGATAAGGCGCAGCGGTCGGGCTGAACGG
GGGGTTCGTGCACACAGCCCAGCTTGGAGCGAACGACCTACACCGAACTGAGATACCTACAGCGTGAGCT
ATGAGAAAGCGCCACGCTTCCCGAAGGGAGAAAGGCGGACAGGTATCCGGTAAGCGGCAGGGTCGGAACA
GGAG
