>Addgene plasmid #180404 | W118-1_Flag-hSRPK3 | depositor partial sequence | sequence record 350487 | Flag-SRPK3
ATGGACTACAAAGACGATGACGACAAGGTCCAGTGTGGTGGAATTCTGCAGATATCAACAAGTTTGTACA
AAAAAGTTGGCACCATGAGCGCCAGCACGGGCGGTGGTGGGGACAGCGGCGGCAGCGGCGGCAGTAGCAG
CAGCTCACAGGCCTCCTGCGGGCCCGAGTCCTCGGGCTCCGAACTAGCCCTGGCCACACCGGTGCCTCAG
ATGCTGCAGGGCCTTCTGGGCTCCGACGACGAGGAACAGGAAGACCCCAAAGACTACTGCAAGGGCGGCT
ACCACCCTGTGAAGATCGGCGACGTGTTCAATGGGCGGTACCACGTGGTGCGCAAACTGGGCTGGGGCCA
CTTCTCCACCGTCTGGCTCTGCTGGGACATCCAGCGCAAGCGCTTTGTGGCCCTCAAAGTGGTGAAGAGT
GCGGGGCATTACACGGAGACAGCTGTGGATGAGATCAAGCTCCTGAAATGTGTCCGGGACAGCGACCCCA
GTGACCCCAAAAGAGAGACCATTGTCCAGCTCATTGATGACTTCAGGATCTCAGGAGTCAATGGAGTCCA
TGTGTGCATGGTGCTGGAGGTGCTGGGCCACCAGCTCCTCAAATGGATCATCAAGTCCAACTACCAGGGC
CTGCCCGTGCCCTGCGTGAAGAGCATCGTGAGGCAGGTGCTGCACGGCCTGGACTACCTCCACACCAAGT
GCAAGATCATCCACACGGACATCAAGCCCGAGAACATCTTGCTGTGTGTGGGGGACGCTTACATCAGGCG
CCTGGCTGCCGAGGCCACGGAGTGGCAACAGGCAGGGGCGCCGCCCCCCTCCCGCTCCATAGTCAGCACT
GCCCCCCAGGAGGTCTTGCAGACCGGTAAGCTGTCCAAAAACAAGAGGAAGAAGATGAGGCGCAAACGGA
AACAGCAGAAGCGGCTGCTGGAGGAGCGGCTGCGGGACCTGCAGAGGCTGGAGGCCATGGAGGCTGCCAC
CCAGGCTGAGGACTCTGGCTTGAGACTAGACGGGGGCAGCGGCTCCACATCCTCTTCAGGCTGTCACCCC
GGGGGCGCCAGAGCAGGTCCCTCCCCAGCCTCTTCCTCCCCCGCCCCAGGGGGCGGCCGTAGCCTCAGCG
CGGGCTCACAGACCTCAGGCTTCTCCGGCTCCCTCTTCTCTCCTGCCTCCTGCTCCATCCTCTCCGGCTC
GTCCAATCAGCGAGAGACCGGGGGCCTCCTGTCGCCTAGCACACCATTCGGTGCCTCGAACCTCCTGGTG
AACCCCCTGGAGCCCCAAAATGCAGATAAGATCAAGATCAAGATCGCAGACCTGGGCAACGCCTGCTGGG
TGCACAAGCACTTCACGGAAGACATCCAGACTCGGCAGTACCGGGCCGTCGAGGTGCTGATCGGCGCCGA
ATACGGCCCCCCGGCAGACATCTGGAGCACAGCCTGCATGGCCTTCGAGCTGGCCACTGGTGACTACCTG
TTCGAGCCGCATTCTGGAGAAGACTACAGTCGTGATGAGGACCACATCGCTCACATAGTGGAGCTTCTGG
GGGACATCCCCCCAGCCTTCGCCCTCTCAGGCCGCTATTCCCGGGAGTTCTTCAACCGGAGAGGAGAGCT
GCGGCACATCCACAATCTCAAGCACTGGGGCCTGTACGAGGTACTCATGGAAAAGTACGAGTGGCCCCTA
GAGCAGGCCACACAGTTCAGCGCCTTTCTGCTGCCCATGATGGAGTACATCCCCGAAAAGCGGGCCAGTG
CCGCTGACTGCCTCCAGCACCCCTGGCTCAACCCCTAG
